Addgene plasmid #39444: TAL2074
Depositing lab: Keith Joung. Depositing organization: Massachusetts General Hospital. Publication: FLASH assembly of TALENs for high-throughput genome editing. Reyon D, Tsai SQ, Khayter C, Foden JA, Sander JD, Joung JK. Nat Biotechnol. 2012 Apr 8. doi: 10.1038/nbt.2170. PubMed 22484455.
Backbone
  Vector backbone: JDS71
  Backbone manufacturer: Joung lab (Addgene Plasmid # 32287)
  Backbone size w/o insert (bp): 6447
  Vector type: Mammalian Expression ; T7
Growth in bacteria
  Bacterial resistance: Ampicillin, 100 μg/mL
  Growth temperature: 37°C
  Growth strain: XL1 Blue
  Copy number: High Copy
Gene/Insert
  Gene/Insert name: eGFP-TALEN-44-Left
  Species: H. sapiens (human)
  Insert size (bp): 1844
  Promoter: CMV
  Tag / fusion protein: 3X Flag (N terminal on backbone); WT FOKI (C terminal on backbone)
  Cloning method: Restriction Enzyme; 5′ cloning site BsmBI (destroyed during cloning); 3′ cloning site BsmBI (destroyed during cloning)
  Sequencing primers: 5′ CMV-F
Terms and licenses: Academic/Nonprofit Terms; Industry Terms: Not Available to Industry
Depositor comments: Target binding site: TGCACCACCGGCAAGCTGCC To reduce the chance of recombination in this plasmid, do not grow in liquid culture for more than 12-14 hours. It is strongly recommended that users perform a diagnostic digest to verify this plasmid prior to use. For example, a double digest of the plasmid with BamHI and KpnI should result in two bands at 2.5kb and 5.8kb
How to cite: TAL2074 was a gift from Keith Joung (Addgene plasmid # 39444 ; http://n2t.net/addgene:39444 ; RRID:Addgene_39444)
