[The description below was written by a language model from this plasmid's Addgene catalogue record.]
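Description:
TAL2074 is a mammalian expression plasmid encoding the left monomer of a TALEN pair, recorded as eGFP-TALEN-44-Left, which is directed against a site in the eGFP reporter gene. It is built on the JDS71 TALEN expression backbone (about 6.4 kb without insert) and is propagated in E. coli as a high-copy plasmid under ampicillin selection. The vector type is listed as mammalian expression with T7. This suggests the coding sequence can also be transcribed in vitro from a T7 promoter, although no feature table is available to confirm the layout.

The insert of roughly 1.8 kb is a TAL effector repeat array assembled by the FLASH method. It was cloned into the backbone through BsmBI sites that were destroyed in the process. BsmBI is a type IIS enzyme, so the array joins in frame with the flanking sequences supplied by the backbone: an N-terminal 3X FLAG tag for detection and a C-terminal wild-type FokI nuclease domain. Expression is driven by the CMV promoter. Because FokI cleaves only as a dimer, this construct is meant to be co-delivered with the matching right-hand TALEN. The two monomers then bind adjacent half-sites and introduce a double-strand break in the spacer between them.

The construct comes from a large set of TALENs made to demonstrate high-throughput assembly. Its likely use is measuring nuclease activity through disruption of eGFP in reporter cells, though the record does not state the purpose explicitly. The record lists the species as human even though the target is eGFP. The depositor also notes that the repetitive array is prone to recombination and that the plasmid should be verified by diagnostic digest before use.
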