>Addgene plasmid #39444 | TAL2074 | depositor partial sequence | sequence record 49746 | TAL2074 sequence 1844 bps
GAACCTGACCCCAGACCAGGTAGTCGCAATCGCGAACAATAATGGGGGAAAGCAAGCCCTGGAAACCGTG
CAAAGGTTGTTGCCGGTCCTTTGTCAAGACCACGGCCTTACACCGGAGCAAGTCGTGGCCATTGCATCCC
ACGACGGTGGCAAACAGGCTCTTGAGACGGTTCAGAGACTTCTCCCAGTTCTCTGTCAAGCCCACGGGCT
GACTCCCGATCAAGTTGTAGCGATTGCGTCGAACATTGGAGGGAAACAAGCATTGGAGACTGTCCAACGG
CTCCTTCCCGTGTTGTGTCAAGCCCACGGTTTGACGCCTGCACAAGTGGTCGCCATCGCCAGCCATGATG
GCGGTAAGCAGGCGCTGGAAACAGTACAGCGCCTGCTGCCTGTACTGTGCCAGGATCATGGACTGACCCC
AGACCAGGTAGTCGCAATCGCGTCACATGACGGGGGAAAGCAAGCCCTGGAAACCGTGCAAAGGTTGTTG
CCGGTCCTTTGTCAAGACCACGGCCTTACACCGGAGCAAGTCGTGGCCATTGCAAGCAACATCGGTGGCA
AACAGGCTCTTGAGACGGTTCAGAGACTTCTCCCAGTTCTCTGTCAAGCCCACGGGCTGACTCCCGATCA
AGTTGTAGCGATTGCGTCGCATGACGGAGGGAAACAAGCATTGGAGACTGTCCAACGGCTCCTTCCCGTG
TTGTGTCAAGCCCACGGTTTGACGCCTGCACAAGTGGTCGCCATCGCCAGCCATGATGGCGGTAAGCAGG
CGCTGGAAACAGTACAGCGCCTGCTGCCTGTACTGTGCCAGGATCATGGACTGACCCCAGACCAGGTAGT
CGCAATCGCGAACAATAATGGGGGAAAGCAAGCCCTGGAAACCGTGCAAAGGTTGTTGCCGGTCCTTTGT
CAAGACCACGGCCTTACACCGGAGCAAGTCGTGGCCATTGCAAATAATAACGGTGGCAAACAGGCTCTTG
AGACGGTTCAGAGACTTCTCCCAGTTCTCTGTCAAGCCCACGGGCTGACTCCCGATCAAGTTGTAGCGAT
TGCGTCGCATGACGGAGGGAAACAAGCATTGGAGACTGTCCAACGGCTCCTTCCCGTGTTGTGTCAAGCC
CACGGTTTGACGCCTGCACAAGTGGTCGCCATCGCCTCCAATATTGGCGGTAAGCAGGCGCTGGAAACAG
TACAGCGCCTGCTGCCTGTACTGTGCCAGGATCATGGACTGACCCCAGACCAGGTAGTCGCAATCGCGTC
GAACATTGGGGGAAAGCAAGCCCTGGAAACCGTGCAAAGGTTGTTGCCGGTCCTTTGTCAAGACCACGGC
CTTACACCGGAGCAAGTCGTGGCCATTGCAAATAATAACGGTGGCAAACAGGCTCTTGAGACGGTTCAGA
GACTTCTCCCAGTTCTCTGTCAAGCCCACGGGCTGACTCCCGATCAAGTTGTAGCGATTGCGTCGCATGA
CGGAGGGAAACAAGCATTGGAGACTGTCCAACGGCTCCTTCCCGTGTTGTGTCAAGCCCACGGTTTGACG
CCTGCACAAGTGGTCGCCATCGCCTCGAATGGCGGCGGTAAGCAGGCGCTGGAAACAGTACAGCGCCTGC
TGCCTGTACTGTGCCAGGATCATGGACTGACCCCAGACCAGGTAGTCGCAATCGCGAACAATAATGGGGG
AAAGCAAGCCCTGGAAACCGTGCAAAGGTTGTTGCCGGTCCTTTGTCAAGACCACGGCCTTACACCGGAG
CAAGTCGTGGCCATTGCATCCCACGACGGTGGCAAACAGGCTCTTGAGACGGTTCAGAGACTTCTCCCAG
TTCTCTGTCAAGCCCACGGGCTGA
