>Addgene plasmid #39444 | TAL2074 | addgene partial sequence | sequence record 52637 | JDS-TALEN-F 5'-TAGGGGTCGGTAAACAGTGG-3'
TGTGGCGGGTGAGCTTAGGGGGCCTCCGCTCCAGCTCGACACCGGGCAGCTGCTGAAGATCGCGAAGAGA
GGGGGAGTAACAGCGGTAGAGGCAGTGCACGCCTGGCGCAATGCGCTCACCGGGGCCCCCTTGAACCTGA
CCCCAGACCAGGTAGTCGCAATCGCGAACAATAATGGGGGAAAGCAAGCCCTGGAAACCGTGCAAAGGTT
GTTGCCGGTCCTTTGTCAAGACCACGGCCTTACACCGGAGCAAGTCGTGGCCATTGCATCCCACGACGGT
GGCAAACAGGCTCTTGAGACGGTTCAGAGACTTCTCCCAGTTCTCTGTCAAGCCCACGGGCTGACTCCCG
ATCAAGTTGTAGCGATTGCGTCGAACATTGGAGGGAAACAAGCATTGGAGACTGTCCAACGGCTCCTTCC
CGTGTTGTGTCAAGCCCACGGTTTGACGCCTGCACAAGTGGTCGCCATCGCCAGCCATGATGGCGGTAAG
CAGGCGCTGGAAACAGTACAGCGCCTGCTGCCTGTACTGTGCCAGGATCATGGACTGACCCCAGACCAGG
TAGTCGCAATCGCGTCACATGACGGGGGAAAGCAAGCCCTGGAAACCGTGCAAAGGTTGTTGCCGGTCCT
TTGTCAAGACCACGGCCTTACACCGGAGCAAGTCGTGGCCATTGCAAGCAACATCGGTGGCAAACAGGCT
CTTGAGACGGTTCAGAGACTTCTCCCAGTTCTCTGTCAAGCCCACGGGCTGACTCCCGATCAAGTTGTAG
CGATTGCGTCGCATGACGGAGGGAAACAAGCATTGGAGACTGTCCAACGGCTCCTTCCCGTGTTGTGTCA
AGCCCACGGTTTGACGCCTGCACAAGTGGTCGCCATCGCC
